Addgene plasmid #163463: pLentiCRISPR-v1-sgMETAP1_2
Purpose: lentiviral vector expressing Cas9 and an sgRNA targeting METAP1
Depositing lab: Jason Cantor. Depositing organization: Morgridge Institute for Research. Publication: CRISPR screens in physiologic medium reveal conditionally essential genes in human cells. Rossiter NJ, Huggler KS, Adelmann CH, Keys HR, Soens RW, Sabatini DM, Cantor JR. Cell Metab. 2021 Feb 23. pii: S1550-4131(21)00061-9. doi: 10.1016/j.cmet.2021.02.005. PubMed 33651980.
Backbone
  Vector backbone: pLentiCRISPR v1
  Vector type: Mammalian Expression, Lentiviral, CRISPR
  Selectable markers: Puromycin
Growth in bacteria
  Bacterial resistance: Ampicillin, 100 μg/mL
  Growth temperature: 37°C
  Growth strain: NEB Stable
  Copy number: High Copy
Gene/Insert
  Gene/Insert name: sgRNA 2 targeting METAP1
  gRNA/shRNA sequence: GCGAGCAGAAGTACGAGCCC
  Species: H. sapiens (human)
  Entrez Gene: METAP1 (a.k.a. MAP1A, MetAP1A)
  Promoter: U6
  Cloning method: Restriction Enzyme; 5′ cloning site BsmBI (destroyed during cloning); 3′ cloning site BsmBI (destroyed during cloning)
  Sequencing primers: 5′ GTTTTAAAATGGACTATCATATGCTTACCG
Terms and licenses: Academic/Nonprofit Terms; Industry Terms: Not Available to Industry
How to cite: pLentiCRISPR-v1-sgMETAP1_2 was a gift from Jason Cantor (Addgene plasmid # 163463 ; http://n2t.net/addgene:163463 ; RRID:Addgene_163463)
