[The description below was written by a language model from this plasmid's Addgene catalogue record.]
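Description:
pLentiCRISPR-v1-sgMETAP1_2 is a lentiviral CRISPR vector built on the pLentiCRISPR v1 backbone, an all-in-one design that delivers both Cas9 and a single guide RNA to mammalian cells from one transfer plasmid. It is maintained in bacteria as a high-copy plasmid under ampicillin selection. The use of a recombination-deficient host strain is typical for lentiviral plasmids, whose repeated long terminal repeat sequences are prone to rearrangement. In transduced mammalian cells, puromycin resistance allows selection of cells that have stably integrated the provirus.

The insert is the second of a set of guides directed against human METAP1 (also known as MAP1A or MetAP1A), which encodes methionine aminopeptidase 1. The guide is transcribed from a U6 promoter, an RNA polymerase III promoter commonly used for small RNAs with defined ends. The targeting oligonucleotides were cloned between BsmBI sites, a type IIS strategy in which the recognition sites are lost on insertion, so the guide sits directly upstream of the sgRNA scaffold. The record does not state which promoter drives Cas9 or how the puromycin marker is linked to it, and no feature table is provided to confirm the individual viral and regulatory elements.

The stated purpose is co-expression of Cas9 and a METAP1-targeting sgRNA, which supports its use for disrupting METAP1 in human cells after lentiviral packaging and transduction. The construct is associated with work using CRISPR screens in physiologic culture medium to identify conditionally essential genes, where individual guide vectors of this kind would typically serve to generate knockouts for following up on screen hits.
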