>Addgene plasmid #163463 | pLentiCRISPR-v1-sgMETAP1_2 | addgene full sequence | sequence record 321919 | Addgene NGS Result
AGTGGCGCCCGAACAGGGACTTGAAAGCGAAAGGGAAACCAGAGGAGCTCTCTCGACGCAGGACTCGGCT
TGCTGAAGCGCGCACGGCAAGAGGCGAGGGGCGGCGACTGGTGAGTACGCCAAAAATTTTGACTAGCGGA
GGCTAGAAGGAGAGAGATGGGTGCGAGAGCGTCAGTATTAAGCGGGGGAGAATTAGATCGCGATGGGAAA
AAATTCGGTTAAGGCCAGGGGGAAAGAAAAAATATAAATTAAAACATATAGTATGGGCAAGCAGGGAGCT
AGAACGATTCGCAGTTAATCCTGGCCTGTTAGAAACATCAGAAGGCTGTAGACAAATACTGGGACAGCTA
CAACCATCCCTTCAGACAGGATCAGAAGAACTTAGATCATTATATAATACAGTAGCAACCCTCTATTGTG
TGCATCAAAGGATAGAGATAAAAGACACCAAGGAAGCTTTAGACAAGATAGAGGAAGAGCAAAACAAAAG
TAAGACCACCGCACAGCAAGCGGCCGCTGATCTTCAGACCTGGAGGAGGAGATATGAGGGACAATTGGAG
AAGTGAATTATATAAATATAAAGTAGTAAAAATTGAACCATTAGGAGTAGCACCCACCAAGGCAAAGAGA
AGAGTGGTGCAGAGAGAAAAAAGAGCAGTGGGAATAGGAGCTTTGTTCCTTGGGTTCTTGGGAGCAGCAG
GAAGCACTATGGGCGCAGCGTCAATGACGCTGACGGTACAGGCCAGACAATTATTGTCTGGTATAGTGCA
GCAGCAGAACAATTTGCTGAGGGCTATTGAGGCGCAACAGCATCTGTTGCAACTCACAGTCTGGGGCATC
AAGCAGCTCCAGGCAAGAATCCTGGCTGTGGAAAGATACCTAAAGGATCAACAGCTCCTGGGGATTTGGG
GTTGCTCTGGAAAACTCATTTGCACCACTGCTGTGCCTTGGAATGCTAGTTGGAGTAATAAATCTCTGGA
ACAGATTTGGAATCACACGACCTGGATGGAGTGGGACAGAGAAATTAACAATTACACAAGCTTAATACAC
TCCTTAATTGAAGAATCGCAAAACCAGCAAGAAAAGAATGAACAAGAATTATTGGAATTAGATAAATGGG
CAAGTTTGTGGAATTGGTTTAACATAACAAATTGGCTGTGGTATATAAAATTATTCATAATGATAGTAGG
AGGCTTGGTAGGTTTAAGAATAGTTTTTGCTGTACTTTCTATAGTGAATAGAGTTAGGCAGGGATATTCA
CCATTATCGTTTCAGACCCACCTCCCAACCCCGAGGGGACCCAGAGAGGGCCTATTTCCCATGATTCCTT
CATATTTGCATATACGATACAAGGCTGTTAGAGAGATAATTAGAATTAATTTGACTGTAAACACAAAGAT
ATTAGTACAAAATACGTGACGTAGAAAGTAATAATTTCTTGGGTAGTTTGCAGTTTTAAAATTATGTTTT
AAAATGGACTATCATATGCTTACCGTAACTTGAAAGTATTTCGATTTCTTGGCTTTATATATCTTGTGGA
AAGGACGAAACACCGCGAGCAGAAGTACGAGCCCGTTTTAGAGCTAGAAATAGCAAGTTAAAATAAGGCT
AGTCCGTTATCAACTTGAAAAAGTGGCACCGAGTCGGTGCTTTTTTGAATTCTAGATCTTGAGACAAATG
GCAGTATTCATCCACAATTTTAAAAGAAAAGGGGGGATTGGGGGGTACAGTGCAGGGGAAAGAATAGTAG
ACATAATAGCAACAGACATACAAACTAAAGAATTACAAAAACAAATTACAAAAATTCAAAATTTTCGGGT
TTATTACAGGGACAGCAGAGATCCACTTTGGCGCCGGCTCGAGTGGCTCCGGTGCCCGTCAGTGGGCAGA
GCGCACATCGCCCACAGTCCCCGAGAAGTTGGGGGGAGGGGTCGGCAATTGAACCGGTGCCTAGAGAAGG
TGGCGCGGGGTAAACTGGGAAAGTGATGTCGTGTACTGGCTCCGCCTTTTTCCCGAGGGTGGGGGAGAAC
CGTATATAAGTGCAGTAGTCGCCGTGAACGTTCTTTTTCGCAACGGGTTTGCCGCCAGAACACAGGTGTC
GTGACGCGGGATCCGCCACCATGGATTACAAAGACGATGACGATAAGATGGCCCCAAAGAAGAAGCGGAA
GGTCGGTATCCACGGAGTCCCAGCAGCCGACAAGAAGTACAGCATCGGCCTGGACATCGGCACCAACTCT
GTGGGCTGGGCCGTGATCACCGACGAGTACAAGGTGCCCAGCAAGAAATTCAAGGTGCTGGGCAACACCG
ACCGGCACAGCATCAAGAAGAACCTGATCGGAGCCCTGCTGTTCGACAGCGGCGAAACAGCCGAGGCCAC
CCGGCTGAAGAGAACCGCCAGAAGAAGATACACCAGACGGAAGAACCGGATCTGCTATCTGCAAGAGATC
TTCAGCAACGAGATGGCCAAGGTGGACGACAGCTTCTTCCACAGACTGGAAGAGTCCTTCCTGGTGGAAG
AGGATAAGAAGCACGAGCGGCACCCCATCTTCGGCAACATCGTGGACGAGGTGGCCTACCACGAGAAGTA
CCCCACCATCTACCACCTGAGAAAGAAACTGGTGGACAGCACCGACAAGGCCGACCTGCGGCTGATCTAT
CTGGCCCTGGCCCACATGATCAAGTTCCGGGGCCACTTCCTGATCGAGGGCGACCTGAACCCCGACAACA
GCGACGTGGACAAGCTGTTCATCCAGCTGGTGCAGACCTACAACCAGCTGTTCGAGGAAAACCCCATCAA
CGCCAGCGGCGTGGACGCCAAGGCCATCCTGTCTGCCAGACTGAGCAAGAGCAGACGGCTGGAAAATCTG
ATCGCCCAGCTGCCCGGCGAGAAGAAGAATGGCCTGTTCGGAAACCTGATTGCCCTGAGCCTGGGCCTGA
CCCCCAACTTCAAGAGCAACTTCGACCTGGCCGAGGATGCCAAACTGCAGCTGAGCAAGGACACCTACGA
CGACGACCTGGACAACCTGCTGGCCCAGATCGGCGACCAGTACGCCGACCTGTTTCTGGCCGCCAAGAAC
CTGTCCGACGCCATCCTGCTGAGCGACATCCTGAGAGTGAACACCGAGATCACCAAGGCCCCCCTGAGCG
CCTCTATGATCAAGAGATACGACGAGCACCACCAGGACCTGACCCTGCTGAAAGCTCTCGTGCGGCAGCA
GCTGCCTGAGAAGTACAAAGAGATTTTCTTCGACCAGAGCAAGAACGGCTACGCCGGCTACATTGACGGC
GGAGCCAGCCAGGAAGAGTTCTACAAGTTCATCAAGCCCATCCTGGAAAAGATGGACGGCACCGAGGAAC
TGCTCGTGAAGCTGAACAGAGAGGACCTGCTGCGGAAGCAGCGGACCTTCGACAACGGCAGCATCCCCCA
CCAGATCCACCTGGGAGAGCTGCACGCCATTCTGCGGCGGCAGGAAGATTTTTACCCATTCCTGAAGGAC
AACCGGGAAAAGATCGAGAAGATCCTGACCTTCCGCATCCCCTACTACGTGGGCCCTCTGGCCAGGGGAA
ACAGCAGATTCGCCTGGATGACCAGAAAGAGCGAGGAAACCATCACCCCCTGGAACTTCGAGGAAGTGGT
GGACAAGGGCGCTTCCGCCCAGAGCTTCATCGAGCGGATGACCAACTTCGATAAGAACCTGCCCAACGAG
AAGGTGCTGCCCAAGCACAGCCTGCTGTACGAGTACTTCACCGTGTATAACGAGCTGACCAAAGTGAAAT
ACGTGACCGAGGGAATGAGAAAGCCCGCCTTCCTGAGCGGCGAGCAGAAAAAGGCCATCGTGGACCTGCT
GTTCAAGACCAACCGGAAAGTGACCGTGAAGCAGCTGAAAGAGGACTACTTCAAGAAAATCGAGTGCTTC
GACTCCGTGGAAATCTCCGGCGTGGAAGATCGGTTCAACGCCTCCCTGGGCACATACCACGATCTGCTGA
AAATTATCAAGGACAAGGACTTCCTGGACAATGAGGAAAACGAGGACATTCTGGAAGATATCGTGCTGAC
CCTGACACTGTTTGAGGACAGAGAGATGATCGAGGAACGGCTGAAAACCTATGCCCACCTGTTCGACGAC
AAAGTGATGAAGCAGCTGAAGCGGCGGAGATACACCGGCTGGGGCAGGCTGAGCCGGAAGCTGATCAACG
GCATCCGGGACAAGCAGTCCGGCAAGACAATCCTGGATTTCCTGAAGTCCGACGGCTTCGCCAACAGAAA
CTTCATGCAGCTGATCCACGACGACAGCCTGACCTTTAAAGAGGACATCCAGAAAGCCCAGGTGTCCGGC
CAGGGCGATAGCCTGCACGAGCACATTGCCAATCTGGCCGGCAGCCCCGCCATTAAGAAGGGCATCCTGC
AGACAGTGAAGGTGGTGGACGAGCTCGTGAAAGTGATGGGCCGGCACAAGCCCGAGAACATCGTGATCGA
AATGGCCAGAGAGAACCAGACCACCCAGAAGGGACAGAAGAACAGCCGCGAGAGAATGAAGCGGATCGAA
GAGGGCATCAAAGAGCTGGGCAGCCAGATCCTGAAAGAACACCCCGTGGAAAACACCCAGCTGCAGAACG
AGAAGCTGTACCTGTACTACCTGCAGAATGGGCGGGATATGTACGTGGACCAGGAACTGGACATCAACCG
GCTGTCCGACTACGATGTGGACCATATCGTGCCTCAGAGCTTTCTGAAGGACGACTCCATCGACAACAAG
GTGCTGACCAGAAGCGACAAGAACCGGGGCAAGAGCGACAACGTGCCCTCCGAAGAGGTCGTGAAGAAGA
TGAAGAACTACTGGCGGCAGCTGCTGAACGCCAAGCTGATTACCCAGAGAAAGTTCGACAATCTGACCAA
GGCCGAGAGAGGCGGCCTGAGCGAACTGGATAAGGCCGGCTTCATCAAGAGACAGCTGGTGGAAACCCGG
CAGATCACAAAGCACGTGGCACAGATCCTGGACTCCCGGATGAACACTAAGTACGACGAGAATGACAAGC
TGATCCGGGAAGTGAAAGTGATCACCCTGAAGTCCAAGCTGGTGTCCGATTTCCGGAAGGATTTCCAGTT
TTACAAAGTGCGCGAGATCAACAACTACCACCACGCCCACGACGCCTACCTGAACGCCGTCGTGGGAACC
GCCCTGATCAAAAAGTACCCTAAGCTGGAAAGCGAGTTCGTGTACGGCGACTACAAGGTGTACGACGTGC
GGAAGATGATCGCCAAGAGCGAGCAGGAAATCGGCAAGGCTACCGCCAAGTACTTCTTCTACAGCAACAT
CATGAACTTTTTCAAGACCGAGATTACCCTGGCCAACGGCGAGATCCGGAAGCGGCCTCTGATCGAGACA
AACGGCGAAACCGGGGAGATCGTGTGGGATAAGGGCCGGGATTTTGCCACCGTGCGGAAAGTGCTGAGCA
TGCCCCAAGTGAATATCGTGAAAAAGACCGAGGTGCAGACAGGCGGCTTCAGCAAAGAGTCTATCCTGCC
CAAGAGGAACAGCGATAAGCTGATCGCCAGAAAGAAGGACTGGGACCCTAAGAAGTACGGCGGCTTCGAC
AGCCCCACCGTGGCCTATTCTGTGCTGGTGGTGGCCAAAGTGGAAAAGGGCAAGTCCAAGAAACTGAAGA
GTGTGAAAGAGCTGCTGGGGATCACCATCATGGAAAGAAGCAGCTTCGAGAAGAATCCCATCGACTTTCT
GGAAGCCAAGGGCTACAAAGAAGTGAAAAAGGACCTGATCATCAAGCTGCCTAAGTACTCCCTGTTCGAG
CTGGAAAACGGCCGGAAGAGAATGCTGGCCTCTGCCGGCGAACTGCAGAAGGGAAACGAACTGGCCCTGC
CCTCCAAATATGTGAACTTCCTGTACCTGGCCAGCCACTATGAGAAGCTGAAGGGCTCCCCCGAGGATAA
TGAGCAGAAACAGCTGTTTGTGGAACAGCACAAGCACTACCTGGACGAGATCATCGAGCAGATCAGCGAG
TTCTCCAAGAGAGTGATCCTGGCCGACGCTAATCTGGACAAAGTGCTGTCCGCCTACAACAAGCACCGGG
ATAAGCCCATCAGAGAGCAGGCCGAGAATATCATCCACCTGTTTACCCTGACCAATCTGGGAGCCCCTGC
CGCCTTCAAGTACTTTGACACCACCATCGACCGGAAGAGGTACACCAGCACCAAAGAGGTGCTGGACGCC
ACCCTGATCCACCAGAGCATCACCGGCCTGTACGAGACACGGATCGACCTGTCTCAGCTGGGAGGCGACA
AGCGTCCTGCTGCTACTAAGAAAGCTGGTCAAGCTAAGAAAAAGAAAGCTAGCGGCAGCGGCGCCACCAA
CTTCAGCCTGCTGAAGCAGGCCGGCGACGTGGAGGAGAACCCCGGCCCCATGACCGAGTACAAGCCCACG
GTGCGCCTCGCCACCCGCGACGACGTCCCCAGGGCCGTACGCACCCTCGCCGCCGCGTTCGCCGACTACC
CCGCCACGCGCCACACCGTCGATCCGGACCGCCACATCGAGCGGGTCACCGAGCTGCAAGAACTCTTCCT
CACGCGCGTCGGGCTCGACATCGGCAAGGTGTGGGTCGCGGACGACGGCGCCGCGGTGGCGGTCTGGACC
ACGCCGGAGAGCGTCGAAGCGGGGGCGGTGTTCGCCGAGATCGGCCCGCGCATGGCCGAGTTGAGCGGTT
CCCGGCTGGCCGCGCAGCAACAGATGGAAGGCCTCCTGGCGCCGCACCGGCCCAAGGAGCCCGCGTGGTT
CCTGGCCACCGTCGGAGTCTCGCCCGACCACCAGGGCAAGGGTCTGGGCAGCGCCGTCGTGCTCCCCGGA
GTGGAGGCGGCCGAGCGCGCCGGGGTGCCCGCCTTCCTGGAGACCTCCGCGCCCCGCAACCTCCCCTTCT
ACGAGCGGCTCGGCTTCACCGTCACCGCCGACGTCGAGGTGCCCGAAGGACCGCGCACCTGGTGCATGAC
CCGCAAGCCCGGTGCCTGAACGCGTTAAGTCGACAATCAACCTCTGGATTACAAAATTTGTGAAAGATTG
ACTGGTATTCTTAACTATGTTGCTCCTTTTACGCTATGTGGATACGCTGCTTTAATGCCTTTGTATCATG
CTATTGCTTCCCGTATGGCTTTCATTTTCTCCTCCTTGTATAAATCCTGGTTGCTGTCTCTTTATGAGGA
GTTGTGGCCCGTTGTCAGGCAACGTGGCGTGGTGTGCACTGTGTTTGCTGACGCAACCCCCACTGGTTGG
GGCATTGCCACCACCTGTCAGCTCCTTTCCGGGACTTTCGCTTTCCCCCTCCCTATTGCCACGGCGGAAC
TCATCGCCGCCTGCCTTGCCCGCTGCTGGACAGGGGCTCGGCTGTTGGGCACTGACAATTCCGTGGTGTT
GTCGGGGAAATCATCGTCCTTTCCTTGGCTGCTCGCCTGTGTTGCCACCTGGATTCTGCGCGGGACGTCC
TTCTGCTACGTCCCTTCGGCCCTCAATCCAGCGGACCTTCCTTCCCGCGGCCTGCTGCCGGCTCTGCGGC
CTCTTCCGCGTCTTCGCCTTCGCCCTCAGACGAGTCGGATCTCCCTTTGGGCCGCCTCCCCGCGTCGACT
TTAAGACCAATGACTTACAAGGCAGCTGTAGATCTTAGCCACTTTTTAAAAGAAAAGGGGGGACTGGAAG
GGCTAATTCACTCCCAACGAAGACAAGATCTGCTTTTTGCTTGTACTGGGTCTCTCTGGTTAGACCAGAT
CTGAGCCTGGGAGCTCTCTGGCTAACTAGGGAACCCACTGCTTAAGCCTCAATAAAGCTTGCCTTGAGTG
CTTCAAGTAGTGTGTGCCCGTCTGTTGTGTGACTCTGGTAACTAGAGATCCCTCAGACCCTTTTAGTCAG
TGTGGAAAATCTCTAGCAGTACGTATAGTAGTTCATGTCATCTTATTATTCAGTATTTATAACTTGCAAA
GAAATGAATATCAGAGAGTGAGAGGAACTTGTTTATTGCAGCTTATAATGGTTACAAATAAAGCAATAGC
ATCACAAATTTCACAAATAAAGCATTTTTTTCACTGCATTCTAGTTGTGGTTTGTCCAAACTCATCAATG
TATCTTATCATGTCTGGCTCTAGCTATCCCGCCCCTAACTCCGCCCATCCCGCCCCTAACTCCGCCCAGT
TCCGCCCATTCTCCGCCCCATGGCTGACTAATTTTTTTTATTTATGCAGAGGCCGAGGCCGCCTCGGCCT
CTGAGCTATTCCAGAAGTAGTGAGGAGGCTTTTTTGGAGGCCTAGGGACGTACCCAATTCGCCCTATAGT
GAGTCGTATTACGCGCGCTCACTGGCCGTCGTTTTACAACGTCGTGACTGGGAAAACCCTGGCGTTACCC
AACTTAATCGCCTTGCAGCACATCCCCCTTTCGCCAGCTGGCGTAATAGCGAAGAGGCCCGCACCGATCG
CCCTTCCCAACAGTTGCGCAGCCTGAATGGCGAATGGG
[124 nt withheld, positions 8509-8632]
C
[91 nt withheld, positions 8634-8724]
A
[49 nt withheld, positions 8726-8774]
CCTTTGACGTTGGAGTCCACGTTCTTT
[37 nt withheld, positions 8802-8838]
ACCCTATCTCGGTCTATTCTTTTGATTTATAAGGGATTTTGCCGATTTCGGCCTATTGGTTAAAAAATGA
GCTGATTTAACAAAAATTTAACGCGAATTTTAACAAAATATTAACGCTTACAATTTAGGTGGCACTTTTC
GGGGAAATGTGCGCGGAACCCCTATTTGTTTATTTTTCTAAATACATTCAAATATGTATCCGCTCATGAG
ACAATAACCCTGATAAATGCTTCAATAATATTGAAAAAGGAAGAGTATGAGTATTCAACATTTCCGTGTC
GCCCTTATTCCCTTTTTTGCGGCATTTTGCCTTCCTGTTTTTGCTCACCCAGAAACGCTGGTGAAAGTAA
AAGATGCTGAAGATCAGTTGGGTGCACGAGTGGGTTACATCGAACTGGATCTCAACAGCGGTAAGATCCT
TGAGAGTTTTCGCCCCGAAGAACGTTTTCCAATGATGAGCACTTTTAAAGTTCTGCTATGTGGCGCGGTA
TTATCCCGTATTGACGCCGGGCAAGAGCAACTCGGTCGCCGCATACACTATTCTCAGAATGACTTGGTTG
AGTACTCACCAGTCACAGAAAAGCATCTTACGGATGGCATGACAGTAAGAGAATTATGCAGTGCTGCCAT
AACCATGAGTGATAACACTGCGGCCAACTTACTTCTGACAACGATCGGAGGACCGAAGGAGCTAACCGCT
TTTTTGCACAACATGGGGGATCATGTAACTCGCCTTGATCGTTGGGAACCGGAGCTGAATGAAGCCATAC
CAAACGACGAGCGTGACACCACGATGCCTGTAGCAATGGCAACAACGTTGCGCAAACTATTAACTGGCGA
ACTACTTACTCTAGCTTCCCGGCAACAATTAATAGACTGGATGGAGGCGGATAAAGTTGCAGGACCACTT
CTGCGCTCGGCCCTTCCGGCTGGCTGGTTTATTGCTGATAAATCTGGAGCCGGTGAGCGTGGGTCTCGCG
GTATCATTGCAGCACTGGGGCCAGATGGTAAGCCCTCCCGTATCGTAGTTATCTACACGACGGGGAGTCA
GGCAACTATGGATGAACGAAATAGACAGATCGCTGAGATAGGTGCCTCACTGATTAAGCATTGGTAACTG
TCAGACCAAGTTTACTCATATATACTTTAGATTGATTTAAAACTTCATTTTTAATTTAAAAGGATCTAGG
TGAAGATCCTTTTTGATAATCTCATGACCAAAATCCCTTAACGTGAGTTTTCGTTCCACTGAGCGTCAGA
CCCCGTAGAAAAGATCAAAGGATCTTCTTGAGATCCTTTTTTTCTGCGCGTAATCTGCTGCTTGCAAACA
AAAAAACCACCGCTACCAGCGGTGGTTTGTTTGCCGGATCAAGAGCTACCAACTCTTTTTCCGAAGGTAA
CTGGCTTCAGCAGAGCGCAGATACCAAATACTGTTCTTCTAGTGTAGCCGTAGTTAGGCCACCACTTCAA
GAACTCTGTAGCACCGCCTACATACCTCGCTCTGCTAATCCTGTTACCAGTGGCTGCTGCCAGTGGCGAT
AAGTCGTGTCTTACCGGGTTGGACTCAAGACGATAGTTACCGGATAAGGCGCAGCGGTCGGGCTGAACGG
GGGGTTCGTGCACACAGCCCAGCTTGGAGCGAACGACCTACACCGAACTGAGATACCTACAGCGTGAGCT
ATGAGAAAGCGCCACGCTTCCCGAAGGGAGAAAGGCGGACAGGTATCCGGTAAGCGGCAGGGTCGGAACA
GGAGAGCGCACGAGGGAGCTTCCAGGGGGAAACGCCTGGTATCTTTATAGTCCTGTCGGGTTTCGCCACC
TCTGACTTGAGCGTCGATTTTTGTGATGCTCGTCAGGGGGGCGGAGCCTATGGAAAAACGCCAGCAACGC
GGCCTTTTTACGGTTCCTGGCCTTTTGCTGGCCTTTTGCTCACATGTTCTTTCCTGCGTTATCCCCTGAT
TCTGTGGATAACCGTATTACCGCCTTTGAGTGAGCTGATACCGCTCGCCGCAGCCGAACGACCGAGCGCA
GCGAGTCAGTGAGCGAGGAAGCGGAAGAGCGCCCAATACGCAAACCGCCTCTCCCCGCGCGTTGGCCGAT
TCATTAATGCAGCTGGCACGACAGGTTTCCCGACTGGAAAGCGGGCAGTGAGCGCAACGCAATTAATGTG
AGTTAGCTCACTCATTAGGCACCCCAGGCTTTACACTTTATGCTTCCGGCTCGTATGTTGTGTGGAATTG
TGAGCGGATAACAATTTCACACAGGAAACAGCTATGACCATGATTACGCCAAGCGCGCAATTAACCCTCA
CTAAAGGGAACAAAAGCTGGAGCTGCAAGCTTAATGTAGTCTTATGCAATACTCTTGTAGTCTTGCAACA
TGGTAACGATGAGTTAGCAACATGCCTTACAAGGAGAGAAAAAGCACCGTGCATGCCGATTGGTGGAAGT
AAGGTGGTACGATCGTGCCTTATTAGGAAGGCAACAGACGGGTCTGACATGGATTGGACGAACCACTGAA
TTGCCGCATTGCAGAGATATTGTATTTAAGTGCCTAGCTCGATACATAAACGGGTCTCTCTGGTTAGACC
AGATCTGAGCCTGGGAGCTCTCTGGCTAACTAGGGAACCCACTGCTTAAGCCTCAATAAAGCTTGCCTTG
AGTGCTTCAAGTAGTGTGTGCCCGTCTGTTGTGTGACTCTGGTAACTAGAGATCCCTCAGACCCTTTTAG
TCAGTGTGGAAAATCTCTAGC
